>Addgene plasmid #225224 | pET22b-T7-6h-GST-α-Synuclein | addgene full sequence | sequence record 460503 | Addgene NGS Result
AAGGAATGGTGCATGCAAGGAGATGGCGCCCAACAGTCCCCCGGCCACGGGGCCTGCCACCATACCCACG
CCGAAACAAGCGCTCATGAGCCCGAAGTGGCGAGCCCGATCTTCCCCATCGGTGATGTCGGCGATATAGG
CGCCAGCAACCGCACCTGTGGCGCCGGTGATGCCGGCCACGATGCGTCCGGCGTAGAGGATCGAGATCTC
GATCCCGCGAAATTAATACGACTCACTATAGGGGAATTGTGAGCGGATAACAATTCCCCTCTAGATTAAC
TTTAAGAAGGAGGGTACCATGAACACCATTCATCACCATCACCATCACAACACTAGTATGTCCCCTATAC
TAGGTTATTGGAAAATTAAGGGCCTTGTGCAACCCACTCGACTTCTTTTGGAATATCTTGAAGAAAAATA
TGAAGAGCATTTGTATGAGCGCGATGAAGGTGATAAATGGCGAAACAAAAAGTTTGAATTGGGTTTGGAG
TTTCCCAATCTTCCTTATTATATTGATGGTGATGTTAAATTAACACAGTCTATGGCCATCATACGTTATA
TAGCTGACAAGCACAACATGTTGGGTGGTTGTCCAAAAGAGCGTGCAGAGATTTCAATGCTTGAAGGAGC
GGTTTTGGATATTAGATACGGTGTTTCGAGAATTGCATATAGTAAAGACTTTGAAACTCTCAAAGTTGAT
TTTCTTAGCAAGCTACCTGAAATGCTGAAAATGTTCGAAGATCGTTTATGTCATAAAACATATTTAAATG
GTGATCATGTAACCCATCCTGACTTCATGTTGTATGACGCTCTTGATGTTGTTTTATACATGGACCCAAT
GTGCCTGGATGCGTTCCCAAAATTAGTTTGTTTTAAAAAACGTATTGAAGCTATCCCACAAATTGATAAG
TACTTGAAATCCAGCAAGTATATAGCATGGCCTTTGCAGGGCTGGCAAGCCACGTTTGGTGGTGGCGACC
ATCCTCCAAAAGGATCCGAAAACCTGTATTTTCAGGGCACTAGTATGGACGTTTTCATGAAGGGTCTTTC
TAAAGCGAAAGAGGGCGTGGTAGCTGCGGCCGAAAAAACTAAACAAGGGGTGGCCGAGGCTGCTGGGAAA
ACGAAGGAA
[192 nt withheld, positions 1130-1321]
TTAGGAAAAAATGAAGAGGGAGCACCTCAAGAAGGTATTCTAGAGGATATGCCAGTCGACCCCGATAACG
AGGCTTATGAGATGCCGTCAGAGGAAGGGTATCAGGACTATGAGCCAGAAGCCTGATGACTCGAGCACCA
CCACCACCACCACTGAGATCCGGCTGCTAACAAAGCCCGAAAGGAAGCTGAGTTGGCTGCTGCCACCGCT
GAGCAATAACTAGCATAACCCCTTGGGGCCTCTAAACGGGTCTTGAGGGGTTTTTTGCTGAAAGGAGGAA
CTATATCCGGATTGGCGAATGGG
[124 nt withheld, positions 1625-1748]
C
[91 nt withheld, positions 1750-1840]
A
[49 nt withheld, positions 1842-1890]
CCTTTGACGTTGGAGTCCACGTTCTTTAATAGTGGACTCTTGTTCCAAACTGGAACAACACTCAACCCTA
TCTCGGTCTATTCTTTTGATTTATAAGGGATTTTGCCGATTTCGGCCTATTGGTTAAAAAATGAGCTGAT
TTAACAAAAATTTAACGCGAATTTTAACAAAATATTAACGCTTACAATTTAGGTGGCACTTTTCGGGGAA
ATGTGCGCGGAACCCCTATTTGTTTATTTTTCTAAATACATTCAAATATGTATCCGCTCATGAGACAATA
ACCCTGATAAATGCTTCAATAATATTGAAAAAGGAAGAGTATGAGTATTCAACATTTCCGTGTCGCCCTT
ATTCCCTTTTTTGCGGCATTTTGCCTTCCTGTTTTTGCTCACCCAGAAACGCTGGTGAAAGTAAAAGATG
CTGAAGATCAGTTGGGTGCACGAGTGGGTTACATCGAACTGGATCTCAACAGCGGTAAGATCCTTGAGAG
TTTTCGCCCCGAAGAACGTTTTCCAATGATGAGCACTTTTAAAGTTCTGCTATGTGGCGCGGTATTATCC
CGTATTGACGCCGGGCAAGAGCAACTCGGTCGCCGCATACACTATTCTCAGAATGACTTGGTTGAGTACT
CACCAGTCACAGAAAAGCATCTTACGGATGGCATGACAGTAAGAGAATTATGCAGTGCTGCCATAACCAT
GAGTGATAACACTGCGGCCAACTTACTTCTGACAACGATCGGAGGACCGAAGGAGCTAACCGCTTTTTTG
CACAACATGGGGGATCATGTAACTCGCCTTGATCGTTGGGAACCGGAGCTGAATGAAGCCATACCAAACG
ACGAGCGTGACACCACGATGCCTGCAGCAATGGCAACAACGTTGCGCAAACTATTAACTGGCGAACTACT
TACTCTAGCTTCCCGGCAACAATTAATAGACTGGATGGAGGCGGATAAAGTTGCAGGACCACTTCTGCGC
TCGGCCCTTCCGGCTGGCTGGTTTATTGCTGATAAATCTGGAGCCGGTGAGCGTGGGTCTCGCGGTATCA
TTGCAGCACTGGGGCCAGATGGTAAGCCCTCCCGTATCGTAGTTATCTACACGACGGGGAGTCAGGCAAC
TATGGATGAACGAAATAGACAGATCGCTGAGATAGGTGCCTCACTGATTAAGCATTGGTAACTGTCAGAC
CAAGTTTACTCATATATACTTTAGATTGATTTAAAACTTCATTTTTAATTTAAAAGGATCTAGGTGAAGA
TCCTTTTTGATAATCTCATGACCAAAATCCCTTAACGTGAGTTTTCGTTCCACTGAGCGTCAGACCCCGT
AGAAAAGATCAAAGGATCTTCTTGAGATCCTTTTTTTCTGCGCGTAATCTGCTGCTTGCAAACAAAAAAA
CCACCGCTACCAGCGGTGGTTTGTTTGCCGGATCAAGAGCTACCAACTCTTTTTCCGAAGGTAACTGGCT
TCAGCAGAGCGCAGATACCAAATACTGTCCTTCTAGTGTAGCCGTAGTTAGGCCACCACTTCAAGAACTC
TGTAGCACCGCCTACATACCTCGCTCTGCTAATCCTGTTACCAGTGGCTGCTGCCAGTGGCGATAAGTCG
TGTCTTACCGGGTTGGACTCAAGACGATAGTTACCGGATAAGGCGCAGCGGTCGGGCTGAACGGGGGGTT
CGTGCACACAGCCCAGCTTGGAGCGAACGACCTACACCGAACTGAGATACCTACAGCGTGAGCTATGAGA
AAGCGCCACGCTTCCCGAAGGGAGAAAGGCGGACAGGTATCCGGTAAGCGGCAGGGTCGGAACAGGAGAG
CGCACGAGGGAGCTTCCAGGGGGAAACGCCTGGTATCTTTATAGTCCTGTCGGGTTTCGCCACCTCTGAC
TTGAGCGTCGATTTTTGTGATGCTCGTCAGGGGGGCGGAGCCTATGGAAAAACGCCAGCAACGCGGCCTT
TTTACGGTTCCTGGCCTTTTGCTGGCCTTTTGCTCACATGTTCTTTCCTGCGTTATCCCCTGATTCTGTG
GATAACCGTATTACCGCCTTTGAGTGAGCTGATACCGCTCGCCGCAGCCGAACGACCGAGCGCAGCGAGT
CAGTGAGCGAGGAAGCGGAAGAGCGCCTGATGCGGTATTTTCTCCTTACGCATCTGTGCGGTATTTCACA
CCGCAATGGTGCACTCTCAGTACAATCTGCTCTGATGCCGCATAGTTAAGCCAGTATACACTCCGCTATC
GCTACGTGACTGGGTCATGGCTGCGCCCCGACACCCGCCAACACCCGCTGACGCGCCCTGACGGGCTTGT
CTGCTCCCGGCATCCGCTTACAGACAAGCTGTGACCGTCTCCGGGAGCTGCATGTGTCAGAGGTTTTCAC
CGTCATCACCGAAACGCGCGAGGCAGCTGCGGTAAAGCTCATCAGCGTGGTCGTGAAGCGATTCACAGAT
GTCTGCCTGTTCATCCGCGTCCAGCTCGTTGAGTTTCTCCAGAAGCGTTAATGTCTGGCTTCTGATAAAG
CGGGCCATGTTAAGGGCGGTTTTTTCCTGTTTGGTCACTGATGCCTCCGTGTAAGGGGGATTTCTGTTCA
TGGGGGTAATGATACCGATGAAACGAGAGAGGATGCTCACGATACGGGTTACTGATGATGAACATGCCCG
GTTACTGGAACGTTGTGAGGGTAAACAACTGGCGGTATGGATGCGGCGGGACCAGAGAAAAATCACTCAG
GGTCAATGCCAGCGCTTCGTTAATACAGATGTAGGTGTTCCACAGGGTAGCCAGCAGCATCCTGCGATGC
AGATCCGGAACATAATGGTGCAGGGCGCTGACTTCCGCGTTTCCAGACTTTACGAAACACGGAAACCGAA
GACCATTCATGTTGTTGCTCAGGTCGCAGACGTTTTGCAGCAGCAGTCGCTTCACGTTCGCTCGCGTATC
GGTGATTCATTCTGCTAACCAGTAAGGCAACCCCGCCAGCCTAGCCGGGTCCTCAACGACAGGAGCACGA
TCATGCGCACCCGTGGGGCCGCCATGCCGGCGATAATGGCCTGCTTCTCGCCGAAACGTTTGGTGGCGGG
ACCAGTGACGAAGGCTTGAGCGAGGGCGTGCAAGATTCCGAATACCGCAAGCGACAGGCCGATCATCGTC
GCGCTCCAGCGAAAGCGGTCCTCGCCGAAAATGACCCAGAGCGCTGCCGGCACCTGTCCTACGAGTTGCA
TGATAAAGAAGACAGTCATAAGTGCGGCGACGATAGTCATGCCCCGCGCCCACCGGAAGGAGCTGACTGG
GTTGAAGGCTCTCAAGGGCATCGGTCGAGATCCCGGTGCCTAATGAGTGAGCTAACTTACATTAATTGCG
TTGCGCTCACTGCCCGCTTTCCAGTCGGGAAACCTGTCGTGCCAGCTGCATTAATGAATCGGCCAACGCG
CGGGGAGAGGCGGTTTGCGTATTGGGCGCCAGGGTGGTTTTTCTTTTCACCAGTGAGACGGGCAACAGCT
GATTGCCCTTCACCGCCTGGCCCTGAGAGAGTTGCAGCAAGCGGTCCACGCTGGTTTGCCCCAGCAGGCG
AAAATCCTGTTTGATGGTGGTTAACGGCGGGATATAACATGAGCTGTCTTCGGTATCGTCGTATCCCACT
ACCGAGATATCCGCACCAACGCGCAGCCCGGACTCGGTAATGGCGCGCATTGCGCCCAGCGCCATCTGAT
CGTTGGCAACCAGCATCGCAGTGGGAACGATGCCCTCATTCAGCATTTGCATGGTTTGTTGAAAACCGGA
CATGGCACTCCAGTCGCCTTCCCGTTCCGCTATCGGCTGAATTTGATTGCGAGTGAGATATTTATGCCAG
CCAGCCAGACGCAGACGCGCCGAGACAGAACTTAATGGGCCCGCTAACAGCGCGATTTGCTGGTGACCCA
ATGCGACCAGATGCTCCACGCCCAGTCGCGTACCGTCTTCATGGGAGAAAATAATACTGTTGATGGGTGT
CTGGTCAGAGACATCAAGAAATAACGCCGGAACATTAGTGCAGGCAGCTTCCACAGCAATGGCATCCTGG
TCATCCAGCGGATAGTTAATGATCAGCCCACTGACGCGTTGCGCGAGAAGATTGTGCACCGCCGCTTTAC
AGGCTTCGACGCCGCTTCGTTCTACCATCGACACCACCACGCTGGCACCCAGTTGATCGGCGCGAGATTT
AATCGCCGCGACAATTTGCGACGGCGCGTGCAGGGCCAGACTGGAGGTGGCAACGCCAATCAGCAACGAC
TGTTTGCCCGCCAGTTGTTGTGCCACGCGGTTGGGAATGTAATTCAGCTCCGCCATCGCCGCTTCCACTT
TTTCCCGCGTTTTCGCAGAAACGTGGCTGGCCTGGTTCACCACGCGGGAAACGGTCTGATAAGAGACACC
GGCATACTCTGCGACATCGTATAACGTTACTGGTTTCACATTCACCACCCTGAATTGACTCTCTTCCGGG
CGCTATCATGCCATACCGCGAAAGGTTTTGCGCCATTCGATGGTGTCCGGGATCTCGACGCTCTCCCTTA
TGCGACTCCTGCATTAGGAAGCAGCCCAGTAGTAGGTTGAGGCCGTTGAGCACCGCCGCCGC
Features (pLannotate 1.2.2; 22 found; start..end, strand, type, name):
    224..242     +  promoter       T7 promoter: promoter for bacteriophage T7 RNA polymerase
    243..267     +  protein_bind   lac operator: The lac repressor binds to the lac operator to inhibit transcription in E. coli. This inhibition can be relieved by adding lactose or isopropyl-β-D-thiogalactopyranoside (IPTG). lac repressor encoded by lacI
    276..292     +  RBS            RBS (fragment): efficient ribosome binding site from bacteriophage T7 gene 10 (Olins and Rangwala, 1989)
    311..328     +  CDS            7xHis (fragment): 6xHis affinity tag
    338..991     +  CDS            GST26_SCHJA: Experimental evidence at protein level: Swiss-Prot protein existence level 1. GST isoenzymes appear to play a central role in the parasite detoxification system. Other functions are also suspected including a role in increasing the solubility of haematin in the parasite gut. From Schistosoma japonicum (Blood fluke).
    998..1018    +  CDS            TEV site: tobacco etch virus (TEV) protease recognition and cleavage site
   1025..1444    +  CDS            SNCA (sequence partly withheld): SYUA_HUMAN - Also known as NACP, PARK1. Experimental evidence at protein level: Swiss-Prot protein existence level 1. Neuronal protein that plays several roles in synaptic activity such as regulation of synaptic vesicle trafficking and subsequent neurotransmitter release. Participates as a monomer in synaptic vesicle exocytosis by enhancing vesicle priming, fusion and dilation of exocytotic fusion pores (PubMed:28288128, PubMed:30404828). Mechanistically, acts by increasing local Ca(2+) release from microdomains which is essential for the enhancement of ATP-induced exocytosis (PubMed:30404828)
   1457..1474    +  CDS            9xHis (fragment): 9xHis affinity tag
   1484..1533    +  CDS            SET1 (fragment): solubility-enhancement tag derived from T7 phage gene 10B
   1541..1588    +  terminator     T7 terminator: transcription terminator for bacteriophage T7 RNA polymerase
   1625..2053    +  rep_origin     f1 ori (sequence partly withheld): f1 bacteriophage origin of replication; arrow indicates direction of (+) strand synthesis
   2106..2210    +  promoter       AmpR promoter: bla
   2211..3071    +  CDS            AmpR: β-lactamase; bla; confers resistance to ampicillin, carbenicillin, and related antibiotics
   3242..3830    +  rep_origin     ori: high-copy-number ColE1/pMB1/pBR322/pUC origin of replication
   4016..4155    -  misc_feature   bom: basis of mobility region from pBR322
   4257..4448    -  CDS            rop: Rop protein, which maintains plasmids at low copy number; rop
   4465..4845    +  CDS            YPB1_ECOLX: Protein predicted: Swiss-Prot protein existence level 4. From Escherichia coli.
   4917..5208    -  CDS            TcR (fragment): tetracycline efflux protein; tet; confers resistance to tetracycline
   5223..5244    -  protein_bind   CAP binding site: CAP binding activates transcription in the presence of cAMP. E. coli catabolite activator protein
   5257..6339    -  CDS            lacI: lac repressor; lacI; The lac repressor binds to the lac operator to inhibit transcription in E. coli. This inhibition can be relieved by adding lactose or isopropyl-β-D-thiogalactopyranoside (IPTG).
   6340..6417    -  promoter       lacI promoter: lacI
   6425..202     -  CDS            TcR (fragment) (across the origin): tetracycline efflux protein; tet; confers resistance to tetracycline
