[The description below was written by a language model from this plasmid's Addgene catalogue record and pLannotate feature annotations shown in this document.]
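Description:
pET22b-T7-6h-GST-α-Synuclein is a bacterial expression plasmid of about 6.5 kb, built on the Novagen pET22b backbone for producing recombinant human α-synuclein in E. coli as a cleavable GST fusion. It replicates from a ColE1/pMB1-type origin and is selected with ampicillin through the β-lactamase (AmpR) gene. The catalogue lists it as high copy, although the annotated backbone retains the rop gene and bom region typical of pBR322-derived pET vectors. An f1 origin and non-functional tetracycline-resistance fragments are also present as backbone remnants.

Expression is driven by a T7 promoter followed by a lac operator and the T7 gene 10 ribosome binding site, with the plasmid-borne lacI gene supplying repressor. Transcription therefore requires a host that provides T7 RNA polymerase and is induced with IPTG. The open reading frame begins with an N-terminal 6xHis tag, followed by a 654 bp GST coding sequence, a TEV protease recognition site and the 420 bp human SNCA coding sequence, ending upstream of the T7 terminator. The two tags allow purification on nickel or glutathione resin, and TEV cleavage can then release α-synuclein from its fusion partner.

The catalogue gives the GST species as E. coli and links it to a human GSTK1 gene entry, whereas the sequence annotation identifies it as the Schistosoma japonicum 26 kDa GST commonly used as an affinity tag. A second His-tag sequence from the vector lies downstream of SNCA, but the record does not show whether it is translated. The associated publication concerns screening peptide drug candidates for neurodegenerative diseases by yeast and phage display, which suggests the purified protein served as a target, though the record does not say so.
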