Addgene plasmid #225224: pET22b-T7-6h-GST-α-Synuclein
Purpose: Alpha synuclein gene fused with gst gene under t7 promoter for bacterial expression of alpha synuclein protein.
Depositing lab: Urartu Seker. Depositing organization: Bilkent University UNAM, Nanotechnology Research Center. Publication: Synergistic Screening of Peptide-Based Biotechnological Drug Candidates for Neurodegenerative Diseases Using Yeast Display and Phage Display. Ozcelik CE, Begli O, Hincer A, Ahan RE, Kesici MS, Oguz O, Kasirga TS, Ozcubukcu S, Seker UOS. ACS Chem Neurosci. 2023 Oct 4;14(19):3609-3621. doi: 10.1021/acschemneuro.3c00248. Epub 2023 Aug 28. PubMed 37638647.
Backbone
  Vector backbone: pET22b
  Backbone manufacturer: Novagen
  Backbone size w/o insert (bp): 5366
  Total vector size (bp): 6506
  Vector type: Bacterial Expression
Growth in bacteria
  Bacterial resistance: Ampicillin, 100 μg/mL
  Growth temperature: 37°C
  Growth strain: DH5alpha
  Copy number: High Copy
Gene/Insert 1
  Gene/Insert name: GST
  Species: E. coli
  Insert size (bp): 654
  GenBank ID: 914142
  Promoter: T7
  Tag / fusion protein: 6xHis Tag (N terminal on insert); TEV Cleavage Site (C terminal on insert)
  Entrez Gene: GSTK1 (a.k.a. GST, GST 13-13, GST13, GST13-13, GSTK1-1, hGSTK1)
  Cloning method: Gibson Cloning
  Sequencing primers: 5′ TAATACGACTCACTATAGGG; 3′ GCTAGTTATTGCTCAGCGG
Gene/Insert 2
  Gene/Insert name: α-Synuclein
  Species: H. sapiens (human)
  Insert size (bp): 420
  GenBank ID: 6622
  Promoter: T7
  Entrez Gene: SNCA (a.k.a. NACP, PARK1, PARK4, PD1)
  Cloning method: Gibson Cloning
  Sequencing primers: 5′ TAATACGACTCACTATAGGG; 3′ GCTAGTTATTGCTCAGCGG
Terms and licenses: Academic/Nonprofit Terms; Industry Terms: Not Available to Industry
How to cite: pET22b-T7-6h-GST-α-Synuclein was a gift from Urartu Seker (Addgene plasmid # 225224 ; http://n2t.net/addgene:225224 ; RRID:Addgene_225224)
